>Addgene plasmid #22497 | WT-eNOS-RFP | addgene partial sequence | sequence record 28472 | 22497 with BGH-rev
CTATAGAATAGGGCCCTCTAGATTAGGCGCCGGTGGAGTGGCGGCCCTCGGCGCGCTCGTACTGTTCCAC
GATGGTGTAGTCCTCGTTGTGGGAGGTGATGTCCAGCTTGATGTCGGTCTTGTAGGCGCCGGGCAGCTGC
ACGGGCTTCTTGGCCATGTAGGTGGTCTTGACCTCGGCGTCGTAGTGGCCGCCGTCCTTCAGCTTCAGCC
TCATCTTGATCTCGCCCTTCAGGGCGCCGTCCTCGGGGTACATCCGCTCGGTGGAGGCCTCCCAGCCCAT
GGTCTTCTTCTGCATTACGGGGCCGTCGGAGGGGAAGTTGGTGCCGCGCAGCTTCACCTTGTAGATGAAC
TCGCCGTCCTGCAGGGAGGAGTCCTGGGTCACGGTCACCACGCCGCCGTCCTCGAAGTTCATCACACGCT
CCCACTTGAAGCCCTCGGGGAAGGACAGCTTCAAGTAGTCGGGGATGTCGGCGGGGTGCTTCACGTAGGC
CTTGGAGCCGTACTGGAACTGAGGGGACAGGATGTCCCAGGCGAAGGGCAGGGGGCCGCCCTTGGTCACC
TTCAGCTTGGCGGTCTGGGTGCCCTCGTAGGGGCGGCCCTCGCCCTCGCCCTCGATCTCGAACTCGTGGC
CGTTCACGGAGCCCTCCATGCGCACCTTGAAGCGCATGAACTCCTTGATGACGTCCTCGGAGGAGGCCAT
GCTAGCGGGGCCGGGGGTGTCTGGGCCGGGC
