>Addgene plasmid #22497 | WT-eNOS-RFP | addgene partial sequence | sequence record 28473 | 22497 with T7
CGAGGAGCCACAGAGCAGACGGAGGCCGCCCGTCCGCCCCAGCGACATGGGCAACTTGAAGAGTGTGGGC
CAGGAGCCCGGGCCCCCCTGCGGCCTGGGGCTGGGGCTGGGCCTCGGGCTATGCGGCAAGCAGGGCCCAG
CCTCCCCGGCACCTGAGCCCAGCCGGGCCCCCGCACCCGCCACCCCGCACGCGCCAGACCACAGCCCAGC
TCCCAACAGCCCCACGCTGACCCGGCCTCCGGAGGGGCCCAAGTTCCCTCGCGTGAAGAACTGGGAGCTG
GGGAGCATCACCTACGACACTCTGTGCGCGCAGTCCCAACAGGACGGGCCCTGCACTCCCAGGCGCTGCC
TGGGCTCCCTGGTGTTGCCCCGGAAACTGCAGACCCGGCCCTCCCCGGGACCTCCACCCGCTGAGCAGCT
GCTGAGCCAGGCCAGGGACTTCATCAACCAGTACTACAGCTCCATCAAGAGGAGCGGCTCCCAGGCTCAC
GAGGAGCGGCTTCAGGAGGTGGAGGCCGAGGTGGCATCCACGGGCACCTACCACCTCCGAGAGAGTGAGC
TGGTGTTCGGGGCCAAGCAGGCCTGGCGCAATGCACCCCGCTGCGTGGGCCGCATCCAGTGGGGGAAGCT
GCAGGTGTTTGATGCCCGGGACTGCAGCTCAGCACAGGAGATGTTCACCTACA
