[The description below was written by a language model from this plasmid's Addgene catalogue record.]
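Description:
WT-eNOS-RFP is a mammalian expression plasmid built on the pcDNA3 backbone (about 5.4 kb without insert). It carries wild-type endothelial nitric oxide synthase (eNOS) fused at its C terminus to a red fluorescent protein. The insert of roughly 4 kb was placed between the HindIII and XbaI sites of the polylinker, and both sites remain intact, so the fusion cassette can in principle be excised or exchanged. In bacteria the plasmid is maintained at high copy number under ampicillin selection. The record does not give the species of origin of the eNOS sequence or the specific RFP variant, and no feature table is provided. The regulatory elements are also not listed. pcDNA3 vectors generally drive inserts from the CMV immediate-early promoter with a downstream polyadenylation signal and carry a neomycin resistance cassette for selection in mammalian cells, and the use of a T7 primer for 5′ sequencing fits the T7 promoter that lies upstream of the pcDNA3 polylinker.

The construct expresses a fluorescently labelled, full-length eNOS in transfected mammalian cells so that the enzyme's subcellular distribution can be followed by microscopy. The associated publication examines how nitric oxide synthase generates nitric oxide locally to regulate compartmentalized protein S-nitrosylation and protein trafficking. In that setting, the "WT" designation suggests that this plasmid serves as the normally localized reference form, probably for comparison with variants of eNOS, although the record does not describe any such companion constructs.
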