Addgene plasmid #22497: WT-eNOS-RFP
Depositing lab: William Sessa. Depositing organization: Yale University. Publication: Nitric oxide synthase generates nitric oxide locally to regulate compartmentalized protein S-nitrosylation and protein trafficking. Iwakiri Y, Satoh A, Chatterjee S, Toomre DK, Chalouni CM, Fulton D, Groszmann RJ, Shah VH, Sessa WC. Proc Natl Acad Sci U S A. 2006 Dec 26. 103(52):19777-82. 10.1073/pnas.0605907103 PubMed 17170139.
Backbone
  Vector backbone: pcDNA3
  Backbone size w/o insert (bp): 5400
  Vector type: Mammalian Expression
Growth in bacteria
  Bacterial resistance: Ampicillin, 100 μg/mL
  Growth temperature: 37°C
  Growth strain: DH5alpha
  Copy number: High Copy
Gene/Insert
  Gene/Insert name: WT eNOS
  Insert size (bp): 4000
  Tag / fusion protein: RFP (C terminal on insert)
  Cloning method: Restriction Enzyme; 5′ cloning site HindIII (not destroyed); 3′ cloning site XbaI (not destroyed)
  Sequencing primers: 5′ T7
Terms and licenses: Academic/Nonprofit Terms; Industry Terms: Not Available to Industry
How to cite: WT-eNOS-RFP was a gift from William Sessa (Addgene plasmid # 22497 ; http://n2t.net/addgene:22497 ; RRID:Addgene_22497)
